Addgene plasmid #61374: p5E-QUAS (L4-R1)
Purpose: 5' Gateway Entry Vector Containing QUAS
Depositing lab: Marnie Halpern. Depositing organization: Carnegie Institution for Science. Publication: Adoption of the Q transcriptional regulatory system for zebrafish transgenesis. Subedi A, Macurak M, Gee ST, Monge E, Goll MG, Potter CJ, Parsons MJ, Halpern ME. Methods. 2014 Apr 1;66(3):433-40. doi: 10.1016/j.ymeth.2013.06.012. Epub 2013 Jun 20. PubMed 23792917.
Backbone
  Vector backbone: pDONR P4-P1R
  Backbone manufacturer: Life Technologies
  Backbone size w/o insert (bp): 2642
  Total vector size (bp): 2833
Growth in bacteria
  Bacterial resistance: Kanamycin, 50 μg/mL
  Growth temperature: 37°C
  Growth strain: DH10B
  Copy number: Unknown
Gene/Insert
  Gene/Insert name: QUAS
  Insert size (bp): 191
  Cloning method: Gateway Cloning
  Sequencing primers: 5′ M13 17mer
Terms and licenses: Academic/Nonprofit Terms; Industry Terms: Not Available to Industry
How to cite: p5E-QUAS (L4-R1) was a gift from Marnie Halpern (Addgene plasmid # 61374 ; http://n2t.net/addgene:61374 ; RRID:Addgene_61374)
