[The description below was written by a language model from this plasmid's Addgene catalogue record and pLannotate feature annotations shown in this document.]
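Description:
p5E-QUAS (L4-R1) is a small (about 2.8 kb) 5′ Gateway entry clone built by BP recombination into the pDONR P4-P1R donor backbone. It is maintained in E. coli through a high-copy ColE1/pUC-type origin and selected with kanamycin via an aminoglycoside phosphotransferase gene. Other backbone elements annotated in the sequence are typical of pDONR vectors: rrnB T1 and T2 transcription terminators upstream of the recombination cassette, which insulate the insert from read-through transcription, a T7 promoter downstream of it, and short remnants of lacI and lacZα that have no functional role here.

The payload is a 191 bp QUAS insert, the upstream activating sequence recognised by the QF transcription factor of the Q binary expression system. It lies between the recombination sites named in the construct, attL4 and attR1. The automated annotation labels the left-hand site as an attL1 fragment overlapping an attB4 core, which is consistent with an attL4 site. Within the insert region the annotation also detects a fragment of a minimal TATA-box promoter, suggesting that the QF binding sites are paired with a low-basal-activity core promoter, although the catalogue fields do not spell this out.

As a 5′ element for multisite Gateway assembly, the plasmid is meant to be combined in an LR reaction with a middle entry clone carrying a coding sequence, a 3′ entry clone and a destination vector, yielding transgenes whose expression depends on QF. The associated publication concerns adapting the Q regulatory system for zebrafish transgenesis, which is the intended application.
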