Features (pLannotate 1.2.2; 11 found; start..end, strand, type, name):
    121..213     +  CDS            lacI (fragment): lac repressor; lacI; The lac repressor binds to the lac operator to inhibit transcription in E. coli. This inhibition can be relieved by adding lactose or isopropyl-β-D-thiogalactopyranoside (IPTG).
    268..295     -  terminator     rrnB T2 terminator: transcription terminator T2 from the E. coli rrnB gene
    427..470     +  terminator     rrnB T1 terminator: Escherichia coli rrnB; transcription terminator T1 from the E. coli rrnB gene
    517..553     -  CDS            lacZα (fragment): LacZα fragment of β-galactosidase; lacZ fragment
    592..677     +  protein_bind   attL1 (fragment): mutant version of attL; recombination site for the Gateway® LR reaction LR Clonase™
    668..688     +  protein_bind   attB4: mutant version of attB; core recombination site for the Gateway® BP reaction BP Clonase™
    797..814     +  promoter       minP (fragment): minimal TATA-box promoter with low basal activity
    880..1003    +  protein_bind   attR1: mutant version of attR; recombination site for the Gateway® LR reaction LR Clonase™
   1076..1094    -  promoter       T7 promoter: promoter for bacteriophage T7 RNA polymerase
   1228..2037    +  CDS            KanR: aminoglycoside phosphotransferase; aph(3')-Ia; confers resistance to kanamycin in bacteria or G418 (Geneticin®) in eukaryotes
   2184..2772    +  rep_origin     ori: high-copy-number ColE1/pMB1/pBR322/pUC origin of replication
>Addgene plasmid #61374 | p5E-QUAS (L4-R1) | depositor full sequence | sequence record 99765 | p5E-QUAS (L4-R1) sequence 2834 bps
CTTTCCTGCGTTATCCCCTGATTCTGTGGATAACCGTATTACCGCCTTTGAGTGAGCTGATACCGCTCGC
CGCAGCCGAACGACCGAGCGCAGCGAGTCAGTGAGCGAGGAAGCGGAAGAGCGCCCAATACGCAAACCGC
CTCTCCCCGCGCGTTGGCCGATTCATTAATGCAGCTGGCACGACAGGTTTCCCGACTGGAAAGCGGGCAG
TGAGCGCAACGCAATTAATACGCGTACCGCTAGCCAGGAAGAGTTTGTAGAAACGCAAAAAGGCCATCCG
TCAGGATGGCCTTCTGCTTAGTTTGATGCCTGGCAGTTTATGGCGGGCGTCCTGCCCGCCACCCTCCGGG
CCGTTGCTTCACAACGTTCAAATCCGCTCCCGGCGGATTTGTCCTACTCAGGAGAGCGTTCACCGACAAA
CAACAGATAAAACGAAAGGCCCAGTCTTCCGACTGAGCCTTTCGTTTTATTTGATGCCTGGCAGTTCCCT
ACTCTCGCGTTAACGCTAGCATGGATGTTTTCCCAGTCACGACGTTGTAAAACGACGGCCAGTCTTAAGC
TCGGGCCCGAGTTAACGCTACCATGGAGCTCCAAATAATGATTTTATTTTGACTGATAGTGACCTGTTCG
TTGCAACAAATTGATAAGCAATGCTTTTTTATAATGCCAACTTTGTATAGAAAAGTTGGGGTAATCGCTT
ATCCTCGGATAAACAATTATCCTCACGGGTAATCGCTTATCCGCTCGGGTAATCGCTTATCCTCGGGTAA
TCGCTTATCCTTGCAAGGGTCGACTCTAGAGGGTATATAATGGATCCCATCGCGTCTCAGCCTCACTTTG
AGCTCCTCCACACGAATTCCCTCGACCTCGAAGACGCGTCAAGTTTGTACAAAAAAGTTGAACGAGAAAC
GTAAAATGATATAAATATCAATATATTAAATTAGATTTTGCATAAAAAACAGACTACATAATACTGTAAA
ACACAACATATGCAGTCACTATGAACCAACTACTTAGATGGTATTAGTGACCTGTAGAATTCGAGCTCTA
GAGCTGCAGGGCGGCCGCGATATCCCCTATAGTGAGTCGTATTACATGGTCATAGCTGTTTCCTGGCAGC
TCTGGCCCGTGTCTCAAAATCTCTGATGTTACATTGCACAAGATAAAAATATATCATCATGAACAATAAA
ACTGTCTGCTTACATAAACAGTAATACAAGGGGTGTTATGAGCCATATTCAACGGGAAACGTCGAGGCCG
CGATTAAATTCCAACATGGATGCTGATTTATATGGGTATAAATGGGCTCGCGATAATGTCGGGCAATCAG
GTGCGACAATCTATCGCTTGTATGGGAAGCCCGATGCGCCAGAGTTGTTTCTGAAACATGGCAAAGGTAG
CGTTGCCAATGATGTTACAGATGAGATGGTCAGACTAAACTGGCTGACGGAATTTATGCCTCTTCCGACC
ATCAAGCATTTTATCCGTACTCCTGATGATGCATGGTTACTCACCACTGCGATCCCCGGAAAAACAGCAT
TCCAGGTATTAGAAGAATATCCTGATTCAGGTGAAAATATTGTTGATGCGCTGGCAGTGTTCCTGCGCCG
GTTGCATTCGATTCCTGTTTGTAATTGTCCTTTTAACAGCGATCGCGTATTTCGTCTCGCTCAGGCGCAA
TCACGAATGAATAACGGTTTGGTTGATGCGAGTGATTTTGATGACGAGCGTAATGGCTGGCCTGTTGAAC
AAGTCTGGAAAGAAATGCATAAACTTTTGCCATTCTCACCGGATTCAGTCGTCACTCATGGTGATTTCTC
ACTTGATAACCTTATTTTTGACGAGGGGAAATTAATAGGTTGTATTGATGTTGGACGAGTCGGAATCGCA
GACCGATACCAGGATCTTGCCATCCTATGGAACTGCCTCGGTGAGTTTTCTCCTTCATTACAGAAACGGC
TTTTTCAAAAATATGGTATTGATAATCCTGATATGAATAAATTGCAGTTTCATTTGATGCTCGATGAGTT
TTTCTAATCAGAATTGGTTAATTGGTTGTAACACTGGCAGAGCATTACGCTGACTTGACGGGACGGCGCA
AGCTCATGACCAAAATCCCTTAACGTGAGTTACGCGTCGTTCCACTGAGCGTCAGACCCCGTAGAAAAGA
TCAAAGGATCTTCTTGAGATCCTTTTTTTCTGCGCGTAATCTGCTGCTTGCAAACAAAAAAACCACCGCT
ACCAGCGGTGGTTTGTTTGCCGGATCAAGAGCTACCAACTCTTTTTCCGAAGGTAACTGGCTTCAGCAGA
GCGCAGATACCAAATACTGTCCTTCTAGTGTAGCCGTAGTTAGGCCACCACTTCAAGAACTCTGTAGCAC
CGCCTACATACCTCGCTCTGCTAATCCTGTTACCAGTGGCTGCTGCCAGTGGCGATAAGTCGTGTCTTAC
CGGGTTGGACTCAAGACGATAGTTACCGGATAAGGCGCAGCGGTCGGGCTGAACGGGGGGTTCGTGCACA
CAGCCCAGCTTGGAGCGAACGACCTACACCGAACTGAGATACCTACAGCGTGAGCATTGAGAAAGCGCCA
CGCTTCCCGAAGGGAGAAAGGCGGACAGGTATCCGGTAAGCGGCAGGGTCGGAACAGGAGAGCGCACGAG
GGAGCTTCCAGGGGGAAACGCCTGGTATCTTTATAGTCCTGTCGGGTTTCGCCACCTCTGACTTGAGCGT
CGATTTTTGTGATGCTCGTCAGGGGGGCGGAGCCTATGGAAAAACGCCAGCAACGCGGCCTTTTTACGGT
TCCTGGCCTTTTGCTGGCCTTTTGCTCACATGTT
