>Addgene plasmid #61374 | p5E-QUAS (L4-R1) | addgene partial sequence | sequence record 102009 | pTC14_F1 5'-cctactcaggagagcgttca-3'
TGAGCCTTTCGTTTTATTTGATGCCTGGCAGTTCCCTACTCTCGCGTTAACGCTAGCATGGATGTTTTCC
CAGTCACGACGTTGTAAAACGACGGCCAGTCTTAAGCTCGGGCCCGAGTTAACGCTACCATGGAGCTCCA
AATAATGATTTTATTTTGACTGATAGTGACCTGTTCGTTGCAACAAATTGATAAGCAATGCTTTTTTATA
ATGCCAACTTTGTATAGAAAAGTTGGGGTAATCGCTTATCCTCGGATAAACAATTATCCTCACGGGTAAT
CGCTTATCCGCTCGGGTAATCGCTTATCCTCGGGTAATCGCTTATCCTTGCAAGGGTCGACTCTAGAGGG
TATATAATGGATCCCATCGCGTCTCAGCCTCACTTTGAGCTCCTCCACACGAATTCCCTCGACCTCGAAG
ACGCGTCAAGTTTGTACAAAAAAGTTGAACGAGAAACGTAAAATGATATAAATATCAATATATTAAATTA
GATTTTGCATAAAAAACAGACTACATAATACTGTAAAACACAACATATGCAGTCACTATGAACCAACTAC
TTAGATGGTATTAGTGACCTGTAGAATTCGAGCTCTAGAGCTGCAGGGCGGCCGCGATATCCCCTATAGT
GAGTCGTATTACATGGTCATAGCTGTTTCCTGGCAGCTCTGGCCCGTGTCTCAAAATCTCTGATGTTACA
TTGCACAAGATAAAAATATATCATCATGAACAATAAAACTGTCTGCTTACATAAACAGTAATACAAGGGG
TGTTATGAGCCATATTCAACGGGAAACGTCGAGGCCGCGATTAAATTCCAACATGGATGCTGATTTATAT
GGGTATAAATGGGCTCGCGATAA
