>Addgene plasmid #61374 | p5E-QUAS (L4-R1) | addgene partial sequence | sequence record 102314 | Kan-R 5'-ATCGCGAGCCCATTTATACC-3'
ATCGCGGCCTCGACGTTTCCCGTTGAATATGGCTCATAACACCCCTTGTATTACTGTTTATGTAAGCAGA
CAGTTTTATTGTTCATGATGATATATTTTTATCTTGTGCAATGTAACATCAGAGATTTTGAGACACGGGC
CAGAGCTGCCAGGAAACAGCTATGACCATGTAATACGACTCACTATAGGGGATATCGCGGCCGCCCTGCA
GCTCTAGAGCTCGAATTCTACAGGTCACTAATACCATCTAAGTAGTTGGTTCATAGTGACTGCATATGTT
GTGTTTTACAGTATTATGTAGTCTGTTTTTTATGCAAAATCTAATTTAATATATTGATATTTATATCATT
TTACGTTTCTCGTTCAACTTTTTTGTACAAACTTGACGCGTCTTCGAGGTCGAGGGAATTCGTGTGGAGG
AGCTCAAAGTGAGGCTGAGACGCGATGGGATCCATTATATACCCTCTAGAGTCGACCCTTGCAAGGATAA
GCGATTACCCGAGGATAAGCGATTACCCGAGCGGATAAGCGATTACCCGTGAGGATAATTGTTTATCCGA
GGATAAGCGATTACCCCAACTTTTCTATACAAAGTTGGCATTATAAAAAAGCATTGCTTATCAATTTGTT
GCAACGAACAGGTCACTATCAGTCAAAATAAAATCATTATTTGGAGCTCCATGGTAGCGTTAACTCGGGC
CCGAGCTTAAGACTGGCCGTCGTTTTACAACGTCGTGACTGGGAAAACATCCATGCTAGCGTTAACGCGA
GAGTAGGGAACTGCCAGGCATCAAATAAAACGAAAGGCTCAGTCGGAAGACTGGGCCTTTCGTTTTATCT
GTTGTTTGTCGGTGAACGCTCTCCT
